Addgene plasmid #239882: LLP960
Purpose: TCTP-SynPro-13 engineered promoter driving the expression of Renilla luciferase
Depositing lab: Ryan Lister. Depositing organization: University of Western Australia. Publication: CRISPRi-based circuits to control gene expression in plants. Khan MA, Herring G, Zhu JY, Oliva M, Fourie E, Johnston B, Zhang Z, Potter J, Pineda L, Pflueger J, Swain T, Pflueger C, Lloyd JPB, Secco D, Small I, Kidd BN, Lister R. Nat Biotechnol. 2025 Mar;43(3):416-430. doi: 10.1038/s41587-024-02236-w. Epub 2024 May 20. PubMed 38769424.
Backbone
  Vector backbone: pBluescript SK(+)
  Vector type: Synthetic Biology
Growth in bacteria
  Bacterial resistance: Ampicillin, 100 μg/mL
  Growth temperature: 30°C
  Growth strain: DH5alpha
  Copy number: High Copy
Gene/Insert
  Gene/Insert name: TCTP-SynPro-13::Rluc (alt name: Other genes: NOS::Fluc)
  Species: Synthetic
  Mutation: N/A
  Tag / fusion protein: PEST on C-terminus of Rluc (C terminal on insert)
  Cloning method: Restriction Enzyme; 5′ cloning site Unknown (unknown if destroyed)
Terms and licenses: Academic/Nonprofit Terms; Industry Terms: Not Available to Industry
How to cite: LLP960 was a gift from Ryan Lister (Addgene plasmid # 239882 ; http://n2t.net/addgene:239882 ; RRID:Addgene_239882)
