[The description below was written by a language model from this plasmid's Addgene catalogue record and pLannotate feature annotations shown in this document.]
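Description:
LLP960 is a dual-luciferase reporter plasmid for plant synthetic biology, built on the pBluescript SK(+) backbone. It is propagated in E. coli as a high-copy plasmid through its ColE1/pUC-type origin and selected with ampicillin via the β-lactamase gene. The backbone also keeps the f1 phage origin, the T7 and T3 promoters, and remnants of the lac promoter/operator and lacZα region. No T-DNA borders or plant selectable marker are annotated, so it looks suited to direct DNA delivery and transient assays rather than Agrobacterium-mediated transformation, although the record does not state the delivery route.

The test cassette places Renilla luciferase under the engineered TCTP-SynPro-13 promoter. This promoter is not annotated in the feature table, but presumably occupies the unannotated stretch downstream of the T7 promoter. The Renilla coding sequence is interrupted by the potato ST-LS1 IV2 intron, which restricts functional expression to eukaryotic cells. It carries a C-terminal PEST degradation tag to shorten reporter half-life, so the signal tracks changes in promoter activity more closely. The short fragment annotated as Arabidopsis DREB2A immediately after the Renilla ORF probably corresponds to this tag. The unit ends with a CaMV polyadenylation signal.

A second cassette expresses intron-containing firefly luciferase (luc+) from the NOS promoter with the NOS terminator, providing a constitutive internal reference for normalisation. Each cassette is followed by a synthetic poly(A) signal and an α2-globin transcriptional pause site, which help insulate the units from read-through. The associated work concerns CRISPRi-based gene circuits in plants, where such synthetic promoters serve as repressible circuit components measured by the Renilla/firefly ratio.
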