Features (pLannotate 1.2.2; 24 found; start..end, strand, type, name):
    707..781     +  CDS            DREB2A (fragment): DRE2A_ARATH - Also known as ERF045. Experimental evidence at protein level: Swiss-Prot protein existence level 1. Transcriptional activator that binds specifically to the DNA sequence 5'-[AG]CCGAC-3'. Binding to the C-repeat/DRE element mediates high salinity- and dehydration-inducible transcription. From Arabidopsis thaliana (Mouse-ear cress).
    858..1017    +  polyA_signal   CaMV poly(A) signal (fragment): cauliflower mosaic virus polyadenylation signal
   1029..1077    +  polyA_signal   poly(A) signal: synthetic polyadenylation signal
   1091..1182    +  misc_feature   pause site: RNA polymerase II transcriptional pause signal from the human α2 globin gene
   1196..1375    +  promoter       NOS promoter: nopaline synthase promoter
   1386..1470    +  CDS            luciferase (fragment): firefly luciferase; luc+; enhanced luc+ version of the luciferase gene
   1470..1658    +  intron         IV2 intron: modified second intron of the potato ST-LS1 gene (Vancanneyt et al., 1990)
   1657..3227    +  CDS            luciferase (fragment): firefly luciferase; luc+; enhanced luc+ version of the luciferase gene
   3234..3486    +  terminator     NOS terminator: nopaline synthase terminator and poly(A) signal
   3487..3535    +  polyA_signal   poly(A) signal: synthetic polyadenylation signal
   3549..3640    +  misc_feature   pause site: RNA polymerase II transcriptional pause signal from the human α2 globin gene
   3659..3677    -  promoter       T3 promoter: promoter for bacteriophage T3 RNA polymerase
   3722..3738    -  protein_bind   lac operator: The lac repressor binds to the lac operator to inhibit transcription in E. coli. This inhibition can be relieved by adding lactose or isopropyl-β-D-thiogalactopyranoside (IPTG). lac repressor encoded by lacI
   3746..3776    -  promoter       lac promoter: promoter for the E. coli lac operon
   3791..3812    -  protein_bind   CAP binding site: CAP binding activates transcription in the presence of cAMP. E. coli catabolite activator protein
   3825..3917    -  CDS            lacI (fragment): lac repressor; lacI; The lac repressor binds to the lac operator to inhibit transcription in E. coli. This inhibition can be relieved by adding lactose or isopropyl-β-D-thiogalactopyranoside (IPTG).
   4100..4688    -  rep_origin     ori: high-copy-number ColE1/pMB1/pBR322/pUC origin of replication
   4859..5719    -  CDS            AmpR: β-lactamase; bla; confers resistance to ampicillin, carbenicillin, and related antibiotics
   5720..5824    -  promoter       AmpR promoter: bla
   5877..6305    -  rep_origin     f1 ori (sequence partly withheld): f1 bacteriophage origin of replication; arrow indicates direction of (+) strand synthesis
   6310..6467    -  CDS            lacZα (fragment): LacZα fragment of β-galactosidase; lacZ fragment
   6470..6488    +  promoter       T7 promoter: promoter for bacteriophage T7 RNA polymerase
   6888..7076    +  intron         IV2 intron: modified second intron of the potato ST-LS1 gene (Vancanneyt et al., 1990)
   7074..700     +  CDS            LUCI_RENRE (across the origin): Experimental evidence at protein level: Swiss-Prot protein existence level 1. Upon binding the substrate, the enzyme catalyzes an oxygenation, producing a very short-lived hydroperoxide that cyclizes into a dioxetanone structure, which collapses, releasing a CO(2) molecule. The spontaneous breakdown of the dioxetanone releases the energy (about 50 kcal/mole) that is necessary to generate the excited state of the coelenteramide product, which is the singlet form of the monoanion. In vivo the product undergoes the process of nonradiative energy transfer to an accessory protein, a green fluoresce
>Addgene plasmid #239882 | LLP960 | addgene full sequence | sequence record 490734 | Addgene NGS Result
TATCGGAATGGGAAAGTCTGGTAAATCTGGAAATGGTTCTTACAGACTTTTGGATCATTATAAGTACCTC
ACAGCTTGGTTCGAACTTCTCAACTTACCTAAGAAGATTATTTTCGTTGGACACGATTGGGGTGCTTGCT
TGGCATTCCATTACTCATACGAACACCAAGATAAGATCAAAGCTATAGTTCATGCAGAGAGTGTTGTGGA
TGTGATAGAATCTTGGGATGAGTGGCCAGATATTGAAGAGGATATTGCTTTGATCAAGTCTGAAGAGGGA
GAAAAGATGGTTCTCGAAAATAACTTTTTCGTGGAAACTATGCTTCCTTCAAAGATTATGAGAAAATTGG
AACCAGAAGAGTTTGCTGCATATCTCGAACCTTTCAAGGAAAAAGGAGAGGTTAGAAGGCCAACACTCAG
TTGGCCTAGGGAAATACCATTAGTTAAGGGAGGTAAACCTGATGTTGTGCAGATCGTGAGAAATTATAAC
GCTTACCTTAGGGCATCAGATGATTTGCCTAAGATGTTCATCGAGTCAGATCCAGGATTTTTCAGTAATG
CTATAGTTGAAGGTGCAAAGAAATTTCCAAACACCGAGTTCGTTAAGGTGAAAGGATTGCATTTCTCACA
AGAAGATGCTCCTGATGAGATGGGAAAGTATATTAAGTCTTTTGTTGAAAGAGTGCTCAAAAACGAGCAG
GGTTCTCGATCTGATGCTTCTGAAGTAACGTCAACAAGCTCCCAGTCTGAGGTATGCACAGTGGAAACGC
CAGGTTGTGTTGGTTCTTAAGGTACCCGGCCATGCTAGAGTCCGCAAAAATCACCAGTCTCTCTCTACAA
ATCTATCTCTCTCTATTTTTCTCCAGAATAATGTGTGAGTAGTTCCCAGATAAGGGAATTAGGGTTCTTA
TAGGGTTTCGCTCATGTGTTGAGCATATAAGAAACCCTTAGTATGTATTTGTATTTGTAAAATACTTCTA
TCAATAAAATTTCTAATTCCTAAAACCAAAATCCAGTGACCTACTAGTAATAAAATATCTTTATTTTCAT
TACATCTGTGTGTTGGTTTTTTGTGTGAATCGATAGTACTAACATACGCTCTCCATCAAAACAAAACGAA
ACAAAACAAACTAGCAAAATAGGCTGTCCCCAGTGCAAGTGCAGGTGCCAGAACATTTCTCTAGCGCTCT
CTAGAGAACCGCAACGTTGAAGGAGCCACTGAGCCGCGGGTTTCTGGAGTTTAATGAGCTAAGCACATAC
GTCAGAAACCATTATTGCGCGTTCAAAAGTCGCCTAAGGTCACTATCAGCTAGCAAATATTTCTTGTCAA
AAATGCTCCACTGACGTTCCATAAATTCCCCTCGGTATCCAATTAGAGTCCATGGATGGAAGACGCCAAA
AACATAAAGAAAGGCCCGGCGCCATTCTATCCGCTGGAAGATGGAACCGCTGGAGAGCAACTGCATAAGG
TAAGTTTCTGCTTCTACCTTTGATATATATATAATAATTATCATTAATTAGTAGTAATATAATATTTCAA
ATATTTTTTTCAAAATAAAAGAATGTAGTATATAGCAATTGCTTTTCTGTAGTTTATAAGTGTGTATATT
TTAATTTATAACTTTTCTAATATATGACCAAAATTTGTTGATGTGCAGGCTATGAAGAGATACGCCCTGG
TTCCTGGAACAATTGCTTTTACAGATGCACATATCGAGGTGGACATCACTTACGCTGAGTACTTCGAAAT
GTCCGTTCGGTTGGCAGAAGCTATGAAACGATATGGGCTGAATACAAATCACAGAATCGTCGTATGCAGT
GAAAACTCTCTTCAATTCTTTATGCCGGTGTTGGGCGCGTTATTTATCGGAGTTGCAGTTGCGCCCGCGA
ACGACATTTATAATGAACGTGAATTGCTCAACAGTATGGGCATTTCGCAGCCTACCGTGGTGTTCGTTTC
CAAAAAGGGGTTGCAAAAAATTTTGAACGTGCAAAAAAAGCTCCCAATCATCCAAAAAATTATTATCATG
GATTCTAAAACGGATTACCAGGGATTTCAGTCGATGTACACGTTCGTCACATCTCATCTACCTCCCGGTT
TTAATGAATACGATTTTGTGCCAGAGTCCTTCGATAGGGACAAGACAATTGCACTGATCATGAACTCCTC
TGGATCTACTGGTCTGCCTAAAGGTGTCGCTCTGCCTCATAGAACTGCCTGCGTGAGATTCTCGCATGCC
AGAGATCCTATTTTTGGCAATCAAATCATTCCGGATACTGCGATTTTAAGTGTTGTTCCATTCCATCACG
GTTTTGGAATGTTTACTACACTCGGATATTTGATATGTGGATTTCGAGTCGTCTTAATGTATAGATTTGA
AGAAGAGCTGTTTCTGAGGAGCCTTCAGGATTACAAGATTCAAAGTGCGCTGCTGGTGCCAACCCTATTC
TCCTTCTTCGCCAAAAGCACTCTGATTGACAAATACGATTTATCTAATTTACACGAAATTGCTTCTGGTG
GCGCTCCCCTCTCTAAGGAAGTCGGGGAAGCGGTTGCCAAGAGGTTCCATCTGCCAGGTATCAGGCAAGG
ATATGGGCTCACTGAGACTACATCAGCTATTCTGATTACACCCGAGGGGGATGATAAACCGGGCGCGGTC
GGTAAAGTTGTTCCATTTTTTGAAGCGAAGGTTGTGGATCTGGATACCGGGAAAACGCTGGGCGTTAATC
AAAGAGGCGAACTGTGTGTGAGAGGTCCTATGATTATGTCCGGTTATGTAAACAATCCGGAAGCGACCAA
CGCCTTGATTGACAAGGATGGATGGCTACATTCTGGAGACATAGCTTACTGGGACGAAGACGAACACTTC
TTCATCGTTGACCGCCTGAAGTCTCTGATTAAGTACAAAGGCTATCAGGTGGCTCCCGCTGAATTGGAAT
CCATCTTGCTCCAACACCCCAACATCTTCGACGCAGGTGTCGCAGGTCTTCCCGACGATGACGCCGGTGA
ACTTCCCGCCGCCGTTGTTGTTTTGGAGCACGGAAAGACGATGACGGAAAAAGAGATCGTGGATTACGTC
GCCAGTCAAGTAACAACCGCGAAAAAGTTGCGCGGAGGAGTTGTGTTTGTGGACGAAGTACCGAAAGGTC
TTACCGGAAAACTCGACGCAAGAAAAATCAGAGAGATCCTCATAAAGGCCAAGAAGGGCGGAAAGATCGC
CGTGTAACTCGAGGATCGTTCAAACATTTGGCAATAAAGTTTCTTAAGATTGAATCCTGTTGCCGGTCTT
GCGACGATTATCATATAATTTCTGTTGAATTACGTTAAGCATGTAATAATTAACATGTAATGCATGACGT
TATTTATGAGATGGGTTTTTATGATTAGAGTCCCGCAATTATACATTTAATACGCGATAGAAAACAAAAT
ATAGCGCGCAAACTAGGATAAATTATCGCGCGCGGTGTCATCTATGTTACTAGATCAATAAAATATCTTT
ATTTTCATTACATCTGTGTGTTGGTTTTTTGTGTGAATCGATAGTACTAACATACGCTCTCCATCAAAAC
AAAACGAAACAAAACAAACTAGCAAAATAGGCTGTCCCCAGTGCAAGTGCAGGTGCCAGAACATTTCTCT
GAGCTCCAGCTTTTGTTCCCTTTAGTGAGGGTTAATTTCGAGCTTGGCGTAATCATGGTCATAGCTGTTT
CCTGTGTGAAATTGTTATCCGCTCACAATTCCACACAACATACGAGCCGGAAGCATAAAGTGTAAAGCCT
GGGGTGCCTAATGAGTGAGCTAACTCACATTAATTGCGTTGCGCTCACTGCCCGCTTTCCAGTCGGGAAA
CCTGTCGTGCCAGCTGCATTAATGAATCGGCCAACGCGCGGGGAGAGGCGGTTTGCGTATTGGGCGCTCT
TCCGCTTCCTCGCTCACTGACTCGCTGCGCTCGGTCGTTCGGCTGCGGCGAGCGGTATCAGCTCACTCAA
AGGCGGTAATACGGTTATCCACAGAATCAGGGGATAACGCAGGAAAGAACATGTGAGCAAAAGGCCAGCA
AAAGGCCAGGAACCGTAAAAAGGCCGCGTTGCTGGCGTTTTTCCATAGGCTCCGCCCCCCTGACGAGCAT
CACAAAAATCGACGCTCAAGTCAGAGGTGGCGAAACCCGACAGGACTATAAAGATACCAGGCGTTTCCCC
CTGGAAGCTCCCTCGTGCGCTCTCCTGTTCCGACCCTGCCGCTTACCGGATACCTGTCCGCCTTTCTCCC
TTCGGGAAGCGTGGCGCTTTCTCATAGCTCACGCTGTAGGTATCTCAGTTCGGTGTAGGTCGTTCGCTCC
AAGCTGGGCTGTGTGCACGAACCCCCCGTTCAGCCCGACCGCTGCGCCTTATCCGGTAACTATCGTCTTG
AGTCCAACCCGGTAAGACACGACTTATCGCCACTGGCAGCAGCCACTGGTAACAGGATTAGCAGAGCGAG
GTATGTAGGCGGTGCTACAGAGTTCTTGAAGTGGTGGCCTAACTACGGCTACACTAGAAGAACAGTATTT
GGTATCTGCGCTCTGCTGAAGCCAGTTACCTTCGGAAAAAGAGTTGGTAGCTCTTGATCCGGCAAACAAA
CCACCGCTGGTAGCGGTGGTTTTTTTGTTTGCAAGCAGCAGATTACGCGCAGAAAAAAAGGATCTCAAGA
AGATCCTTTGATCTTTTCTACGGGGTCTGACGCTCAGTGGAACGAAAACTCACGTTAAGGGATTTTGGTC
ATGAGATTATCAAAAAGGATCTTCACCTAGATCCTTTTAAATTAAAAATGAAGTTTTAAATCAATCTAAA
GTATATATGAGTAAACTTGGTCTGACAGTTACCAATGCTTAATCAGTGAGGCACCTATCTCAGCGATCTG
TCTATTTCGTTCATCCATAGTTGCCTGACTCCCCGTCGTGTAGATAACTACGATACGGGAGGGCTTACCA
TCTGGCCCCAGTGCTGCAATGATACCGCGAGACCCACGCTCACCGGCTCCAGATTTATCAGCAATAAACC
AGCCAGCCGGAAGGGCCGAGCGCAGAAGTGGTCCTGCAACTTTATCCGCCTCCATCCAGTCTATTAATTG
TTGCCGGGAAGCTAGAGTAAGTAGTTCGCCAGTTAATAGTTTGCGCAACGTTGTTGCCATTGCTACAGGC
ATCGTGGTGTCACGCTCGTCGTTTGGTATGGCTTCATTCAGCTCCGGTTCCCAACGATCAAGGCGAGTTA
CATGATCCCCCATGTTGTGCAAAAAAGCGGTTAGCTCCTTCGGTCCTCCGATCGTTGTCAGAAGTAAGTT
GGCCGCAGTGTTATCACTCATGGTTATGGCAGCACTGCATAATTCTCTTACTGTCATGCCATCCGTAAGA
TGCTTTTCTGTGACTGGTGAGTACTCAACCAAGTCATTCTGAGAATAGTGTATGCGGCGACCGAGTTGCT
CTTGCCCGGCGTCAATACGGGATAATACCGCGCCACATAGCAGAACTTTAAAAGTGCTCATCATTGGAAA
ACGTTCTTCGGGGCGAAAACTCTCAAGGATCTTACCGCTGTTGAGATCCAGTTCGATGTAACCCACTCGT
GCACCCAACTGATCTTCAGCATCTTTTACTTTCACCAGCGTTTCTGGGTGAGCAAAAACAGGAAGGCAAA
ATGCCGCAAAAAAGGGAATAAGGGCGACACGGAAATGTTGAATACTCATACTCTTCCTTTTTCAATATTA
TTGAAGCATTTATCAGGGTTATTGTCTCATGAGCGGATACATATTTGAATGTATTTAGAAAAATAAACAA
ATAGGGGTTCCGCGCACATTTCCCCGAAAAGTGCCACCTAAATTGTAAGCGTTAATATTTTGTTAAAATT
CGCGTTAAATTTTTGTTAAATCAGCTCATTTTTTAACCAATAGGCCGAAATCGGCAAAATCCCTTATAAA
TCAAAAGAATAGACCGAGATAGGGT
[37 nt withheld, positions 5976-6012]
AAAGAACGTGGACTCCAACGTCAAAGG
[49 nt withheld, positions 6040-6088]
T
[91 nt withheld, positions 6090-6180]
G
[124 nt withheld, positions 6182-6305]
CCCATTCGCCATTCAGGCTGCGCAACTGTTGGGAAGGGCGATCGGTGCGGGCCTCTTCGCTATTACGCCA
GCTGGCGAAAGGGGGATGTGCTGCAAGGCGATTAAGTTGGGTAACGCCAGGGTTTTCCCAGTCACGACGT
TGTAAAACGACGGCCAGTGAATTGTAATACGACTCACTATAGGGCGAATTGGGTACAAGCTTGATCATGC
CGAATTCCGAACGCGTTCCAACACTCGAATCCCCACCCGTTGGACCAAACCCGGCTCATTAAGCGTCGGT
TCAGATTTATTTCCTTTATTTAAAAAAAAGGAAAGGGTAAAAAATAGAAAATTGGAAACAGTTAAAGCCC
AAAATTGTAATTTACCGAGAATTGTAAATTTACCTGAAGTCAGTTGACAGAGTCGTGGACTATAAATACT
TTACGTATAGGTTTAGAGTGGAATCCCCTCGTCGCTGCGTCTCTCTCCCGCAACCTTCGATTTTCGTTTA
TTCGCATCCATCGGAGAGAGAAAACAATCAATAAGCGACCGGATCCGTCGACATAACTGCAGATGACTTC
AAAGGTGTATGATCCTGAGCAGGTAAGTTTCTGCTTCTACCTTTGATATATATATAATAATTATCATTAA
TTAGTAGTAATATAATATTTCAAATATTTTTTTCAAAATAAAAGAATGTAGTATATAGCAATTGCTTTTC
TGTAGTTTATAAGTGTGTATATTTTAATTTATAACTTTTCTAATATATGACCAAAATTTGTTGATGTGCA
GAGAAAAAGAATGATAACTGGTCCACAATGGTGGGCAAGATGTAAACAGATGAACGTGCTTGATTCTTTC
ATTAATTACTACGATTCAGAAAAGCACGCTGAGAATGCAGTTATCTTTCTTCACGGAAACGCTGCATCTT
CATATTTGTGGAGACATGTTGTGCCTCACATTGAACCAGTGGCTAGGTGTATTATCCCAGATCT
